>Addgene plasmid #182039 | GST_LIM234 | addgene full sequence | sequence record 358839 | Addgene NGS Result
AGCTTATCGACTGCACGGTGCACCAATGCTTCTGGCGTCAGGCAGCCATCGGAAGCTGTGGTATGGCTGT
GCAGGTCGTAAATCACTGCATAATTCGTGTCGCTCAAGGCGCACTCCCGTTCTGGATAATGTTTTTTGCG
CCGACATCATAACGGTTCTGGCAAATATTCTGAAATGAGCTGTTGACAATTAATCATCGGCTCGTATAAT
GTGTGGAATTGTGAGCGGATAACAATTTCACACAGGAAACAGTATTCATGTCCCCTATACTAGGTTATTG
GAAAATTAAGGGCCTTGTGCAACCCACTCGACTTCTTTTGGAATATCTTGAAGAAAAATATGAAGAGCAT
TTGTATGAGCGCGATGAAGGTGATAAATGGCGAAACAAAAAGTTTGAATTGGGTTTGGAGTTTCCCAATC
TTCCTTATTATATTGATGGTGATGTTAAATTAACACAGTCTATGGCCATCATACGTTATATAGCTGACAA
GCACAACATGTTGGGTGGTTGTCCAAAAGAGCGTGCAGAGATTTCAATGCTTGAAGGAGCGGTTTTGGAT
ATTAGATACGGTGTTTCGAGAATTGCATATAGTAAAGACTTTGAAACTCTCAAAGTTGATTTTCTTAGCA
AGCTACCTGAAATGCTGAAAATGTTCGAAGATCGTTTATGTCATAAAACATATTTAAATGGTGATCATGT
AACCCATCCTGACTTCATGTTGTATGACGCTCTTGATGTTGTTTTATACATGGACCCAATGTGCCTGGAT
GCGTTCCCAAAATTAGTTTGTTTTAAAAAACGTATTGAAGCTATCCCACAAATTGATAAGTACTTGAAAT
CCAGCAAGTATATAGCATGGCCTTTGCAGGGCTGGCAAGCCACGTTTGGTGGTGGCGACCATCCTCCAAA
ATCGGATCTGGTTCCGCGTGGATCTCCGCGCTGCTACTACTGCAACGGCCCCATCCTGGATAAAGTGGTG
ACAGCCCTTGACCGGACGTGGCACCCTGAACACTTCTTCTGTGCACAGTGTGGAGCCTTCTTTGGTCCCG
AAGGGTTCCACGAGAAGGACGGCAAGGCCTACTGTCGCAAGGACTACTTCGACATGTTCGCACCCAAGTG
TGGCGGCTGCGCCCGGGCCATCCTGGAGAACTATATCTCAGCCCTCAACACGCTGTGGCATCCTGAGTGC
TTTGTGTGCCGGGAATGCTTCACGCCATTCGTGAACGGCAGCTTCTTCGAGCACGACGGGCAGCCCTACT
GTGAGGTGCACTACCACGAGCGGCGCGGCTCGCTGTGTTCTGGCTGCCAGAAGCCCATCACCGGCCGCTG
CATCACCGCCATGGCCAAGAAGTTCCACCCCGAGCACTTCGTCTGTGCCTTCTGCCTCAAGCAGCTCAAC
AAGGGCACCTTCAAGGAGCAGAACGACAAGCCTTACTGTCAGAACTGCTTCCTCAAGCTCTTCTGCTAGA
ATTCATCGTGACTGACTGACGATCTGCCTCGCGCGTTTCGGTGATGACGGTGAAAACCTCTGACACATGC
AGCTCCCGGAGACGGTCACAGCTTGTCTGTAAGCGGATGCCGGGAGCAGACAAGCCCGTCAGGGCGCGTC
AGCGGGTGTTGGCGGGTGTCGGGGCGCAGCCATGACCCAGTCACGTAGCGATAGCGGAGTGTATAATTCT
TGAAGACGAAAGGGCCTCGTGATACGCCTATTTTTATAGGTTAATGTCATGATAATAATGGTTTCTTAGA
CGTCAGGTGGCACTTTTCGGGGAAATGTGCGCGGAACCCCTATTTGTTTATTTTTCTAAATACATTCAAA
TATGTATCCGCTCATGAGACAATAACCCTGATAAATGCTTCAATAATATTGAAAAAGGAAGAGTATGAGT
ATTCAACATTTCCGTGTCGCCCTTATTCCCTTTTTTGCGGCATTTTGCCTTCCTGTTTTTGCTCACCCAG
AAACGCTGGTGAAAGTAAAAGATGCTGAAGATCAGTTGGGTGCACGAGTGGGTTACATCGAACTGGATCT
CAACAGCGGTAAGATCCTTGAGAGTTTTCGCCCCGAAGAACGTTTTCCAATGATGAGCACTTTTAAAGTT
CTGCTATGTGGCGCGGTATTATCCCGTGTTGACGCCGGGCAAGAGCAACTCGGTCGCCGCATACACTATT
CTCAGAATGACTTGGTTGAGTACTCACCAGTCACAGAAAAGCATCTTACGGATGGCATGACAGTAAGAGA
ATTATGCAGTGCTGCCATAACCATGAGTGATAACACTGCGGCCAACTTACTTCTGACAACGATCGGAGGA
CCGAAGGAGCTAACCGCTTTTTTGCACAACATGGGGGATCATGTAACTCGCCTTGATCGTTGGGAACCGG
AGCTGAATGAAGCCATACCAAACGACGAGCGTGACACCACGATGCCTGCAGCAATGGCAACAACGTTGCG
CAAACTATTAACTGGCGAACTACTTACTCTAGCTTCCCGGCAACAATTAATAGACTGGATGGAGGCGGAT
AAAGTTGCAGGACCACTTCTGCGCTCGGCCCTTCCGGCTGGCTGGTTTATTGCTGATAAATCTGGAGCCG
GTGAGCGTGGGTCTCGCGGTATCATTGCAGCACTGGGGCCAGATGGTAAGCCCTCCCGTATCGTAGTTAT
CTACACGACGGGGAGTCAGGCAACTATGGATGAACGAAATAGACAGATCGCTGAGATAGGTGCCTCACTG
ATTAAGCATTGGTAACTGTCAGACCAAGTTTACTCATATATACTTTAGATTGATTTAAAACTTCATTTTT
AATTTAAAAGGATCTAGGTGAAGATCCTTTTTGATAATCTCATGACCAAAATCCCTTAACGTGAGTTTTC
GTTCCACTGAGCGTCAGACCCCGTAGAAAAGATCAAAGGATCTTCTTGAGATCCTTTTTTTCTGCGCGTA
ATCTGCTGCTTGCAAACAAAAAAACCACCGCTACCAGCGGTGGTTTGTTTGCCGGATCAAGAGCTACCAA
CTCTTTTTCCGAAGGTAACTGGCTTCAGCAGAGCGCAGATACCAAATACTGTCCTTCTAGTGTAGCCGTA
GTTAGGCCACCACTTCAAGAACTCTGTAGCACCGCCTACATACCTCGCTCTGCTAATCCTGTTACCAGTG
GCTGCTGCCAGTGGCGATAAGTCGTGTCTTACCGGGTTGGACTCAAGACGATAGTTACCGGATAAGGCGC
AGCGGTCGGGCTGAACGGGGGGTTCGTGCACACAGCCCAGCTTGGAGCGAACGACCTACACCGAACTGAG
ATACCTACAGCGTGAGCTATGAGAAAGCGCCACGCTTCCCGAAGGGAGAAAGGCGGACAGGTATCCGGTA
AGCGGCAGGGTCGGAACAGGAGAGCGCACGAGGGAGCTTCCAGGGGGAAACGCCTGGTATCTTTATAGTC
CTGTCGGGTTTCGCCACCTCTGACTTGAGCGTCGATTTTTGTGATGCTCGTCAGGGGGGCGGAGCCTATG
GAAAAACGCCAGCAACGCGGCCTTTTTACGGTTCCTGGCCTTTTGCTGGCCTTTTGCTCACATGTTCTTT
CCTGCGTTATCCCCTGATTCTGTGGATAACCGTATTACCGCCTTTGAGTGAGCTGATACCGCTCGCCGCA
GCCGAACGACCGAGCGCAGCGAGTCAGTGAGCGAGGAAGCGGAAGAGCGCCTGATGCGGTATTTTCTCCT
TACGCATCTGTGCGGTATTTCACACCGCATAAATTCCGACACCATCGAATGGCGCAAAACCTTTCGCGGT
ATGGCATGATAGCGCCCGGAAGAGAGTCAATTCAGGGTGGTGAATGTGAAACCAGTAACGTTATACGATG
TCGCAGAGTATGCCGGTGTCTCTTATCAGACCGTTTCCCGCGTGGTGAACCAGGCCAGCCACGTTTCTGC
GAAAACGCGGGAAAAAGTGGAAGCGGCGATGGCGGAGCTGAATTACATTCCCAACCGCGTGGCACAACAA
CTGGCGGGCAAACAGTCGTTGCTGATTGGCGTTGCCACCTCCAGTCTGGCCCTGCACGCGCCGTCGCAAA
TTGTCGCGGCGATTAAATCTCGCGCCGATCAACTGGGTGCCAGCGTGGTGGTGTCGATGGTAGAACGAAG
CGGCGTCGAAGCCTGTAAAGCGGCGGTGCACAATCTTCTCGCGCAACGCGTCAGTGGGCTGATCATTAAC
TATCCGCTGGATGACCAGGATGCCATTGCTGTGGAAGCTGCCTGCACTAATGTTCCGGCGTTATTTCTTG
ATGTCTCTGACCAGACACCCATCAACAGTATTATTTTCTCCCATGAAGACGGTACGCGACTGGGCGTGGA
GCATCTGGTCGCATTGGGTCACCAGCAAATCGCGCTGTTAGCGGGCCCATTAAGTTCTGTCTCGGCGCGT
CTGCGTCTGGCTGGCTGGCATAAATATCTCACTCGCAATCAAATTCAGCCGATAGCGGAACGGGAAGGCG
ACTGGAGTGCCATGTCCGGTTTTCAACAAACCATGCAAATGCTGAATGAGGGCATCGTTCCCACTGCGAT
GCTGGTTGCCAACGATCAGATGGCGCTGGGCGCAATGCGCGCCATTACCGAGTCCGGGCTGCGCGTTGGT
GCGGATATCTCGGTAGTGGGATACGACGATACCGAAGACAGCTCATGTTATATCCCGCCGTTAACCACCA
TCAAACAGGATTTTCGCCTGCTGGGGCAAACCAGCGTGGACCGCTTGCTGCAACTCTCTCAGGGCCAGGC
GGTGAAGGGCAATCAGCTGTTGCCCGTCTCACTGGTGAAAAGAAAAACCACCCTGGCGCCCAATACGCAA
ACCGCCTCTCCCCGCGCGTTGGCCGATTCATTAATGCAGCTGGCACGACAGGTTTCCCGACTGGAAAGCG
GGCAGTGAGCGCAACGCAATTAATGTAAGTTAGCTCACTCATTAGGCACCCCAGGCTTTACACTTTATGC
TTCCGGCTCGTATGTTGTGTGGAATTGTGAGCGGATAACAATTTCACACAGGAAACAGCTATGACCATGA
TTACGGATTCACTGGCCGTCGTTTTACAACGTCGTGACTGGGAAAACCCTGGCGTTACCCAACTTAATCG
CCTTGCAGCACATCCCCCTTTCGCCAGCTGGCGTAATAGCGAAGAGGCCCGCACCGATCGCCCTTCCCAA
CAGTTGCGCAGCCTGAATGGCGAATGGCGCTTTGCCTGGTTTCCGGCACCAGAAGCGGTGCCGGAAAGCT
GGCTGGAGTGCGATCTTCCTGAGGCCGATACTGTCGTCGTCCCCTCAAACTGGCAGATGCACGGTTACGA
TGCGCCCATCTACACCAACGTGACCTATCCCATTACGGTCAATCCGCCGTTTGTTCCCACGGAGAATCCG
ACGGGTTGTTACTCGCTCACATTTAATGTTGATGAAAGCTGGCTACAGGAAGGCCAGACGCGAATTATTT
TTGATGGCGTTGGAATT
Features (pLannotate 1.2.2; 17 found; start..end, strand, type, name):
    183..211     +  promoter       tac promoter: strong E. coli promoter; hybrid between the trp and lac UV5 promoters
    219..235     +  protein_bind   lac operator: The lac repressor binds to the lac operator to inhibit transcription in E. coli. This inhibition can be relieved by adding lactose or isopropyl-β-D-thiogalactopyranoside (IPTG). lac repressor encoded by lacI
    258..911     +  CDS            GST26_SCHJA: Experimental evidence at protein level: Swiss-Prot protein existence level 1. GST isoenzymes appear to play a central role in the parasite detoxification system. Other functions are also suspected including a role in increasing the solubility of haematin in the parasite gut. From Schistosoma japonicum (Blood fluke).
    933..1463    +  CDS            LPXN (fragment): LPXN_HUMAN - Also known as LDLP. Experimental evidence at protein level: Swiss-Prot protein existence level 1. Transcriptional coactivator for androgen receptor (AR) and serum response factor (SRF). Contributes to the regulation of cell adhesion, spreading and cell migration and acts as a negative regulator in integrin-mediated cell adhesion events. Suppresses the integrin- induced tyrosine phosphorylation of paxillin (PXN). May play a critical role as an adapter protein in the formation of the adhesion zone in osteoclasts. Negatively regulates B-cell antigen receptor (BCR) signaling. From Hom
   1494..1533    +  CDS            rop (fragment): Rop protein, which maintains plasmids at low copy number; rop
   1635..1675    +  misc_feature   bom (fragment): basis of mobility region from pBR322
   1780..1884    +  promoter       AmpR promoter: bla
   1885..2745    +  CDS            AmpR: β-lactamase; bla; confers resistance to ampicillin, carbenicillin, and related antibiotics
   2916..3504    +  rep_origin     ori: high-copy-number ColE1/pMB1/pBR322/pUC origin of replication
   3690..3741    -  misc_feature   bom (fragment): basis of mobility region from pBR322
   3748..3825    +  promoter       lacI promoter: lacI
   3826..4908    +  CDS            lacI: lac repressor; lacI; The lac repressor binds to the lac operator to inhibit transcription in E. coli. This inhibition can be relieved by adding lactose or isopropyl-β-D-thiogalactopyranoside (IPTG).
   4921..4942    +  protein_bind   CAP binding site: CAP binding activates transcription in the presence of cAMP. E. coli catabolite activator protein
   4957..4987    +  promoter       lac promoter: promoter for the E. coli lac operon
   4995..5011    +  protein_bind   lac operator: The lac repressor binds to the lac operator to inhibit transcription in E. coli. This inhibition can be relieved by adding lactose or isopropyl-β-D-thiogalactopyranoside (IPTG). lac repressor encoded by lacI
   5031..5204    +  CDS            lacZα: LacZα fragment of β-galactosidase; lacZ fragment
   5468..107     -  CDS            yciV (fragment) (across the origin): RNAAM_ECOLI - Also known as trpH From Escherichia coli (strain K12).
