[The description below was written by a language model from this plasmid's Addgene catalogue record and pLannotate feature annotations shown in this document.]
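Description:
GST_LIM234 is a 5,477 bp bacterial expression plasmid built on a backbone recorded as pGST-2T, designed to produce a fragment of human paxillin (PXN) comprising only LIM domains 2 to 4 as an N-terminal glutathione S-transferase fusion in E. coli. It replicates from a ColE1/pMB1-type origin and is selected with ampicillin through the bla (β-lactamase) gene and its own promoter. The catalogue lists copy number as unknown. Short remnants of rop and the pBR322 bom region, along with a lac promoter/operator–lacZα segment and a small fragment of an E. coli gene spanning the sequence origin, appear to be backbone leftovers rather than functional parts of the expression unit.

The expression cassette is driven by the tac promoter, a strong trp/lac hybrid, followed by a lac operator. The plasmid also carries lacI with its promoter, so the repressor is supplied in cis and transcription is held off until it is induced with IPTG. Downstream lies the Schistosoma japonicum GST coding sequence, followed after a short linker by an insert of about 530 bp. The automated annotation labels this insert as a fragment of leupaxin (LPXN), a paxillin-family paralogue. This most likely reflects homology between the conserved LIM domains, since the catalogue entry identifies the insert as paxillin. The record does not describe the linker or any protease cleavage site between GST and the insert. The GST moiety allows affinity capture on glutathione resin, making the construct suited to purifying the paxillin LIM2–4 region for structural, biochemical or pull-down studies. This fits the associated work on LIM domain-dependent recruitment of paxillin to integrin-positive focal adhesions.
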