Addgene plasmid #182039: GST_LIM234
Purpose: For expression of human paxillin LIM domains 2-4 with N-terminal GST fusion protein in E. coli.
Depositing lab: Vesa Hytönen. Depositing organization: Tampere University, BioMediTech. Publication: Structural and functional analysis of LIM domain-dependent recruitment of paxillin to alphavbeta3 integrin-positive focal adhesions. Ripamonti M, Liaudet N, Azizi L, Bouvard D, Hytonen VP, Wehrle-Haller B. Commun Biol. 2021 Mar 29;4(1):380. doi: 10.1038/s42003-021-01886-9. PubMed 33782527.
Backbone
  Vector backbone: pGST-2T
  Total vector size (bp): 5477
  Vector type: Bacterial Expression
Growth in bacteria
  Bacterial resistance: Ampicillin, 100 μg/mL
  Growth temperature: Room Temperature
  Growth strain: DH5alpha
  Growth instructions: RT or 18C O/N (150 rpm)
  Copy number: Unknown
Gene/Insert
  Gene/Insert name: LIM234 (alt names: Paxillin; PXN)
  Species: H. sapiens (human)
  Mutation: LIM domains 2-4 only
  Entrez Gene: PXN
  Tag / fusion protein: GST (N terminal on insert)
Resource information
  A portion of this plasmid was derived from a plasmid made by: 1) 2)
Terms and licenses: Academic/Nonprofit Terms; Industry Terms: Not Available to Industry
Depositor comments: collaboration project
How to cite: GST_LIM234 was a gift from Vesa Hytönen (Addgene plasmid # 182039 ; http://n2t.net/addgene:182039 ; RRID:Addgene_182039)
